>Addgene plasmid #112356 | pZBTB26-donor | depositor full sequence | sequence record 211747 | Full Sequence
GACCTGCAGGCATGCAAGCTTGGCGTAATCATGGTCATAGCTGTTTCCTGTGTGAAATTGTTATCCGCTC
ACAATTCCACACAACATACGAGCCGGAAGCATAAAGTGTAAAGCCTGGGGTGCCTAATGAGTGAGCTAAC
TCACATTAATTGCGTTGCGCTCACTGCCCGCTTTCCAGTCGGGAAACCTGTCGTGCCAGCTGCATTAATG
AATCGGCCAACGCGCGGGGAGAGGCGGTTTGCGTATTGGGCGCTCTTCCGCTTCCTCGCTCACTGACTCG
CTGCGCTCGGTCGTTCGGCTGCGGCGAGCGGTATCAGCTCACTCAAAGGCGGTAATACGGTTATCCACAG
AATCAGGGGATAACGCAGGAAAGAACATGTGAGCAAAAGGCCAGCAAAAGGCCAGGAACCGTAAAAAGGC
CGCGTTGCTGGCGTTTTTCCATAGGCTCCGCCCCCCTGACGAGCATCACAAAAATCGACGCTCAAGTCAG
AGGTGGCGAAACCCGACAGGACTATAAAGATACCAGGCGTTTCCCCCTGGAAGCTCCCTCGTGCGCTCTC
CTGTTCCGACCCTGCCGCTTACCGGATACCTGTCCGCCTTTCTCCCTTCGGGAAGCGTGGCGCTTTCTCA
TAGCTCACGCTGTAGGTATCTCAGTTCGGTGTAGGTCGTTCGCTCCAAGCTGGGCTGTGTGCACGAACCC
CCCGTTCAGCCCGACCGCTGCGCCTTATCCGGTAACTATCGTCTTGAGTCCAACCCGGTAAGACACGACT
TATCGCCACTGGCAGCAGCCACTGGTAACAGGATTAGCAGAGCGAGGTATGTAGGCGGTGCTACAGAGTT
CTTGAAGTGGTGGCCTAACTACGGCTACACTAGAAGGACAGTATTTGGTATCTGCGCTCTGCTGAAGCCA
GTTACCTTCGGAAAAAGAGTTGGTAGCTCTTGATCCGGCAAACAAACCACCGCTGGTAGCGGTGGTTTTT
TTGTTTGCAAGCAGCAGATTACGCGCAGAAAAAAAGGATCTCAAGAAGATCCTTTGATCTTTTCTACGGG
GTCTGACGCTCAGTGGAACGAAAACTCACGTTAAGGGATTTTGGTCATGAGATTATCAAAAAGGATCTTC
ACCTAGATCCTTTTAAATTAAAAATGAAGTTTTAAATCAATCTAAAGTATATATGAGTAAACTTGGTCTG
ACAGTTACCAATGCTTAATCAGTGAGGCACCTATCTCAGCGATCTGTCTATTTCGTTCATCCATAGTTGC
CTGACTCCCCGTCGTGTAGATAACTACGATACGGGAGGGCTTACCATCTGGCCCCAGTGCTGCAATGATA
CCGCGAGACCCACGCTCACCGGCTCCAGATTTATCAGCAATAAACCAGCCAGCCGGAAGGGCCGAGCGCA
GAAGTGGTCCTGCAACTTTATCCGCCTCCATCCAGTCTATTAATTGTTGCCGGGAAGCTAGAGTAAGTAG
TTCGCCAGTTAATAGTTTGCGCAACGTTGTTGCCATTGCTACAGGCATCGTGGTGTCACGCTCGTCGTTT
GGTATGGCTTCATTCAGCTCCGGTTCCCAACGATCAAGGCGAGTTACATGATCCCCCATGTTGTGCAAAA
AAGCGGTTAGCTCCTTCGGTCCTCCGATCGTTGTCAGAAGTAAGTTGGCCGCAGTGTTATCACTCATGGT
TATGGCAGCACTGCATAATTCTCTTACTGTCATGCCATCCGTAAGATGCTTTTCTGTGACTGGTGAGTAC
TCAACCAAGTCATTCTGAGAATAGTGTATGCGGCGACCGAGTTGCTCTTGCCCGGCGTCAATACGGGATA
ATACCGCGCCACATAGCAGAACTTTAAAAGTGCTCATCATTGGAAAACGTTCTTCGGGGCGAAAACTCTC
AAGGATCTTACCGCTGTTGAGATCCAGTTCGATGTAACCCACTCGTGCACCCAACTGATCTTCAGCATCT
TTTACTTTCACCAGCGTTTCTGGGTGAGCAAAAACAGGAAGGCAAAATGCCGCAAAAAAGGGAATAAGGG
CGACACGGAAATGTTGAATACTCATACTCTTCCTTTTTCAATATTATTGAAGCATTTATCAGGGTTATTG
TCTCATGAGCGGATACATATTTGAATGTATTTAGAAAAATAAACAAATAGGGGTTCCGCGCACATTTCCC
CGAAAAGTGCCACCTGACGTCTAAGAAACCATTATTATCATGACATTAACCTATAAAAATAGGCGTATCA
CGAGGCCCTTTCGTCTCGCGCGTTTCGGTGATGACGGTGAAAACCTCTGACACATGCAGCTCCCGGAGAC
GGTCACAGCTTGTCTGTAAGCGGATGCCGGGAGCAGACAAGCCCGTCAGGGCGCGTCAGCGGGTGTTGGC
GGGTGTCGGGGCTGGCTTAACTATGCGGCATCAGAGCAGATTGTACTGAGAGTGCACCATATGCGGTGTG
AAATACCGCACAGATGCGTAAGGAGAAAATACCGCATCAGGCGCCATTCGCCATTCAGGCTGCGCAACTG
TTGGGAAGGGCGATCGGTGCGGGCCTCTTCGCTATTACGCCAGCTGGCGAAAGGGGGATGTGCTGCAAGG
CGATTAAGTTGGGTAACGCCAGGGTTTTCCCAGTCACGACGTTGTAAAACGACGGCCAGTGAATTCGAGC
TCGGTACCCAAATCTCCATATTACAGAGTTCCGAAGTGGGGAGACAATTGCTCTTATCCTGTTATAGTGG
TGTGCTGGAATTCCCTGAGATGGAACTGGTAAATTACTTGACTGCTGCAAGTTTTCTTCAGATGAGCCAC
ATTGTAGAACGGTGCACACAGGCCCTGTGGAAGTTTATAAAGCCAAAACAACCAATGGATAGTAAAGAGG
GATGTGAACCACAGAGTGCTTCTCCCCAGTCAAAAGAACAGCAGGGAGATGCCAGAGGCTCCCCAAAGCA
GGACTCACCTTGTATTCATCCATCTGAAGACAGTATGGATATGGAGGACAGTGATATTCAGATTGTTAAG
GTAGAATCTATTGGGGATGTATCAGAGGTTAGAAGTAAAAAAGATCAGAACCAGTTTATTTCTTCTGAAC
CCACTGCTTTACATTCATCAGAGCCCCAGCACTCCCTGATAAATTCAACTGTGGAAAACAGAGTAAGTGA
AATAGAACAAAACCATCTCCACAATTATGCCCTTTCTTATACAGGCAGTGATAACATCATCATGGCCTCA
AAAGATGTCTTTGGCCCTAATATTCGAGGTGTAGACAAAGGCCTACAGTGGCATCACCAGTGCCCAAAGT
GTACCAGGGTGTTTCGTCACCTGGAGAACTACGCCAACCATTTAAAAATGCACAAACTCTTTATGTGTCT
ACTCTGCGGCAAGACTTTCACTCAGAAAGGCAACCTTCATCGACACATGCGTGTGCATGCCGGAATTAAA
CCTTTCCAGTGTAAAATCTGTGGGAAAACCTTTTCTCAGAAGTGTTCCTTACAGGATCATCTTAACCTTC
ACAGTGGAGATAAGCCCCATAAATGTAACTATTGTGATATGGTTTTTGCACATAAACCAGTTTTGAGGAA
ACACCTTAAACAGCTGCATGGCAAAAACAGCTTTGATAATGCCAATGAGAGAAATGTACAAGACCTCACA
GTGGATTTTGATTCTTTTGCATGTACAACAGTCACAGACTCTAAAGGGTGTCAGCCACAACCCGATGCAA
CACAGGTCCTGGATGCAGGTAAACTGGCCCAAGCTGTCCTGAACTTAAGAAATGATAGTACTTGTGTGAA
TGGGATTCCAACTACTGCAAGCGAGAATCTTTATTTTCAGGGCGCCGCCAAATTCAAAGAAACCGCTGCT
GCTAAATTCGAACGCCAGCACATGGACAGCGGAGGTGGAGGTTCGAGCGGTCCCTCGGGTTCGTCGAGCC
TGGAAGTTCTGTTCCAGGGGCCCCTGTCGTCGAGCGGTCCCTCGGGTTCGATGGTGAGCAAAGGCGAGGA
GCTGTTCACCGGGGTGGTGCCCATCCTGGTCGAGCTGGACGGCGACGTAAACGGCCACAAGTTCAGCGTG
TCCGGCGAGGGCGAGGGCGATGCCACCTACGGCAAGCTGACCCTGAAGTTCATCTGCACCACCGGCAAGC
TGCCCGTGCCCTGGCCCACCCTCGTGACCACCCTGACCTACGGCGTGCAGTGCTTCAGCCGCTACCCCGA
CCACATGAAGCAGCACGACTTCTTCAAGTCCGCCATGCCCGAAGGCTACGTCCAGGAGCGCACCATCTTC
TTCAAGGACGACGGCAACTACAAGACCCGCGCCGAGGTGAAGTTCGAGGGCGACACCCTGGTGAACCGCA
TCGAGCTGAAGGGCATCGACTTCAAGGAGGACGGCAACATCCTGGGGCACAAGCTGGAGTACAACTACAA
CAGCCACAACGTCTATATCATGGCCGACAAGCAGAAGAACGGCATCAAGGTGAACTTCAAGATCCGCCAC
AACATCGAGGACGGCAGCGTGCAGCTCGCCGACCACTACCAGCAGAACACCCCCATCGGCGACGGCCCCG
TGCTGCTGCCCGACAACCACTACCTGAGCACCCAGTCCGCCCTGAGCAAAGACCCCAACGAGAAGCGCGA
TCACATGGTCCTTAAGGAGTTCGTGACCGCCGCCGGGATCACTCTCGGCATGGACGAGCTGTACAAGTAA
TGATCTAGAGTCGAGTTAATTAAGAATTCCGCCCCCCCCCCTCTCCCTCCCCCCCCCTAACGTTACTGGC
CGAAGCCGCTTGGAATAAGGCCGGTGTGCGTTTGTCTATATGTTATTTTCCACCATATTGCCGTCTTTTG
GCAATGTGAGGGCCCGGAAACCTGGCCCTGTCTTCTTGACGAGCATTCCTAGGGGTCTTTCCCCTCTCGC
CAAAGGAATGCAGGGTCTGTTGAATGTCGTGAAGGAAGCAGTTCCTCTGGAAGCTTCTTGAAGACAAACA
ACGTCTGTAGCGACCCTTTGCAGGCAGCGGAACCCCCCACCTGGCGACAGGTGCCTCTGCGGCCAAAAGC
CACGTGTATAAGATACACCTGCAAAGGCGGCACAACCCCAGTGCCACGTTGTGAGTTGGATAGTTGTGGA
AAGAGTCAAATGGCTCTCCTCAAGCGTATTCAACAAGGGGCTGAAGGATGCCCAGAAGGTACCCCATTGT
ATGGGATCTGATCTGGGGCCTCGGTGCACATGCTTTACATGTGTTTAGTCGAGGTTAAAAAAACGTCTAG
GCCCCCCGAACCACGGGGACGTGGTTTTCCTTTGAAAAACACGATGATAATATGGCCACAACCTGTTACA
TTGCACAAGATAAAAATATATCATCACGAACAGTAAAACTGTCTGCTTACATAAACAGTAATACAAGGGG
TGTTATGGGATCGGCCATTGAACAAGATGGATTGCACGCAGGTTCTCCGGCCGCTTGGGTGGAGAGGCTA
TTCGGCTATGACTGGGCACAACAGACAATCGGCTGCTCTGATGCCGCCGTGTTCCGGCTGTCAGCGCAGG
GGCGCCCGGTTCTTTTTGTCAAGACCGACCTGTCCGGTGCCCTGAATGAACTGCAGGACGAGGCAGCGCG
GCTATCGTGGCTGGCCACGACGGGCGTTCCTTGCGCAGCTGTGCTCGACGTTGTCACTGAAGCGGGAAGG
GACTGGCTGCTATTGGGCGAAGTGCCGGGGCAGGATCTCCTGTCATCTCACCTTGCTCCTGCCGAGAAAG
TATCCATCATGGCTGATGCAATGCGGCGGCTGCATACGCTTGATCCGGCTACCTGCCCATTCGACCACCA
AGCGAAACATCGCATCGAGCGAGCACGTACTCGGATGGAAGCCGGTCTTGTCGATCAGGATGATCTGGAC
GAAGAGCATCAGGGGCTCGCGCCAGCCGAACTGTTCGCCAGGCTCAAGGCGCGCATGCCCGACGGCGAGG
ATCTCGTCGTGACCCATGGCGATGCCTGCTTGCCGAATATCATGGTGGAAAATGGCCGCTTTTCTGGATT
CATCGACTGTGGCCGGCTGGGTGTGGCGGACCGCTATCAGGACATAGCGTTGGCTACCCGTGATATTGCT
GAAGAGCTTGGCGGCGAATGGGCTGACCGCTTCCTCGTGCTTTACGGTATCGCCGCTCCCGATTCGCAGC
GCATCGCCTTCTATCGCCTTCTTGACGAGTTCTTCTGAGTCTGAGTAGGGGCTTCATGCTCACAACTCGA
ACTGACTGACAATGTGGCAATAGTCTTAGTCTTTTTAGGAGTGATTTTGCTAGTTTGACTTCTCCAAAGC
CTCTGTGTAGGTGGTAGGGAGTGAGTCAAAGCACTAATAGACCAGGCAACTTACCACTTGGAGTGGATTT
GCCTTACTTTTGCCCTCTCCCATTTTCTGTTTTGAGTTATTTATCTTGTAAAGTCTGTTTTCCTTTCCCA
AGGAATAATTCCTTTTGTCTACCTAACATTGACTTATGTCTTAGACTGACACTGTTTTAGGCTTTTCACT
AGGCACATTCCGAAGGTACCAACAAGTTAATAACGTCACCTACTCTCCACTAATAGATGCTATGCTAAGA
GAAGTGAATAATCTTTCTTTGGTAGAAAATAGGCTGAGATATAAGGTGATATTGCTATTGACCTGAAAAT
GTGATAGAACTTCTGGTTGCCTATTGATTATTCCTCCATGTCTGATAAATGAATCTGCTTCCTACCATTT
GTACTTGTCTTGGAGCTGGCTATAAAGAAGTATGCTGGTTTGTTATGTACTCTTTTCAACAGTATCATAG
CCCAACTTCATCTCATTGAATTGTTCACATATACCAGAGTACTCTCTCTTGAGGAACACCTGCAGGCAGA
TAGTTAGGGATGACCATGAGGAGCATAATCAACAGGGATAGAAGTACACTTATACAACAGCACTTACATG
GGCGGTTTCTCTGGTAGCATGTCCCATAAGAGGCCATATGCTTATAATTAATGTGTAACTTGTTGATGCT
TTTGAGATCAGGACTGCTCCAGGCACGCTAAAAATGTGCTAAAGTATAGTGGGCTCTCTAAAAAGAGGCT
ATTTGGGAGTCTCTGAATTTTGTTTCAGAGTTTAGCCATCAGAAAGGTGAGTTTG
Features (pLannotate 1.2.2; 17 found; start..end, strand, type, name):
      1..21      +  misc_feature   MCS (fragment): pUC18/19 multiple cloning site
     58..74      -  protein_bind   lac operator: The lac repressor binds to the lac operator to inhibit transcription in E. coli. This inhibition can be relieved by adding lactose or isopropyl-β-D-thiogalactopyranoside (IPTG). lac repressor encoded by lacI
     82..112     -  promoter       lac promoter: promoter for the E. coli lac operon
    127..148     -  protein_bind   CAP binding site: CAP binding activates transcription in the presence of cAMP. E. coli catabolite activator protein
    161..253     -  CDS            lacI (fragment): lac repressor; lacI; The lac repressor binds to the lac operator to inhibit transcription in E. coli. This inhibition can be relieved by adding lactose or isopropyl-β-D-thiogalactopyranoside (IPTG).
    436..1024    -  rep_origin     ori: high-copy-number ColE1/pMB1/pBR322/pUC origin of replication
   1195..2055    -  CDS            AmpR: β-lactamase; bla; confers resistance to ampicillin, carbenicillin, and related antibiotics
   2056..2160    -  promoter       AmpR promoter: bla
   2255..2290    +  CDS            rop (fragment): Rop protein, which maintains plasmids at low copy number; rop
   2392..2491    +  misc_feature   bom (fragment): basis of mobility region from pBR322
   2497..2654    -  CDS            lacZα (fragment): LacZα fragment of β-galactosidase; lacZ fragment
   2669..3781    +  CDS            ZBTB26 (fragment): ZBT26_HUMAN - Also known as KIAA1572, ZNF481. Experimental evidence at protein level: Swiss-Prot protein existence level 1. May be involved in transcriptional regulation. From Homo sapiens (Human).
   3802..3822    +  CDS            capTEV™ (fragment): composite tag for in vivo biotinylation, TEV protease cleavage, and 6xHis tagging
   3836..3880    +  CDS            S-Tag: affinity and epitope tag derived from pancreatic ribonuclease A
   3971..4690    +  CDS            EGFP: the original enhanced GFP (Yang et al., 1996) mammalian codon-optimized
   4728..5313    +  misc_feature   IRES2: internal ribosome entry site (IRES) of the encephalomyocarditis virus (EMCV)
   5395..6198    +  CDS            NeoR/KanR: aminoglycoside phosphotransferase from Tn5; aph(3')-II (or nptII); confers resistance to neomycin, kanamycin, and G418 (Geneticin®)
