>Addgene plasmid #112356 | pZBTB26-donor | addgene full sequence | sequence record 229674 | Addgene NGS Result
GACCTGCAGGCATGCAAGCTTGGCGTAATCATGGTCATAGCTGTTTCCTGTGTGAAATTGTTATCCGCTC
ACAATTCCACACAACATACGAGCCGGAAGCATAAAGTGTAAAGCCTGGGGTGCCTAATGAGTGAGCTAAC
TCACATTAATTGCGTTGCGCTCACTGCCCGCTTTCCAGTCGGGAAACCTGTCGTGCCAGCTGCATTAATG
AATCGGCCAACGCGCGGGGAGAGGCGGTTTGCGTATTGGGCGCTCTTCCGCTTCCTCGCTCACTGACTCG
CTGCGCTCGGTCGTTCGGCTGCGGCGAGCGGTATCAGCTCACTCAAAGGCGGTAATACGGTTATCCACAG
AATCAGGGGATAACGCAGGAAAGAACATGTGAGCAAAAGGCCAGCAAAAGGCCAGGAACCGTAAAAAGGC
CGCGTTGCTGGCGTTTTTCCATAGGCTCCGCCCCCCTGACGAGCATCACAAAAATCGACGCTCAAGTCAG
AGGTGGCGAAACCCGACAGGACTATAAAGATACCAGGCGTTTCCCCCTGGAAGCTCCCTCGTGCGCTCTC
CTGTTCCGACCCTGCCGCTTACCGGATACCTGTCCGCCTTTCTCCCTTCGGGAAGCGTGGCGCTTTCTCA
TAGCTCACGCTGTAGGTATCTCAGTTCGGTGTAGGTCGTTCGCTCCAAGCTGGGCTGTGTGCACGAACCC
CCCGTTCAGCCCGACCGCTGCGCCTTATCCGGTAACTATCGTCTTGAGTCCAACCCGGTAAGACACGACT
TATCGCCACTGGCAGCAGCCACTGGTAACTGGATTAGCAGAGCGAGGTATGTAGGCGGTGCTACAGAGTT
CTTGAAGTGGTGGCCTAACTACGGCTACACTAGAAGAACAGTATTTGGTATCTGCGCTCTGCTGAAGCCA
GTTACCTTCGGAAAAAGAGTTGGTAGCTCTTGATCCGGCAAACAAACCACCGCTGGTAGCGGTGGTTTTT
TTGTTTGCAAGCAGCAGATTACGCGCAGAAAAAAAGGATCTCAAGAAGATCCTTTGATCTTTTCTACGGG
GTCTGACGCTCAGTGGAACGAAAACTCACGTTAAGGGATTTTGGTCATGAGATTATCAAAAAGGATCTTC
ACCTAGATCCTTTTAAATTAAAAATGAAGTTTTAAATCAATCTAAAGTATATATGAGTAAACTTGGTCTG
ACAGTTACCAATGCTTAATCAGTGAGGCACCTATCTCAGCGATCTGTCTATTTCGTTCATCCATAGTTGC
CTGACTCCCCGTCGTGTAGATAACTACGATACGGGAGGGCTTACCATCTGGCCCCAGTGCTGCAATGATA
CCGCGAGACCCACGCTCACCGGCTCCAGATTTATCAGCAATAAACCAGCCAGCCGGAAGGGCCGAGCGCA
GAAGTGGTCCTGCAACTTTATCCGCCTCCATCCAGTCTATTAATTGTTGCCGGGAAGCTAGAGTAAGTAG
TTCGCCAGTTAATAGTTTGCGCAACGTTGTTGCCATTGCTACAGGCATCGTGGTGTCACGCTCGTCGTTT
GGTATGGCTTCATTCAGCTCCGGTTCCCAACGATCAAGGCGAGTTACATGATCCCCCATGTTGTGCAAAA
AAGCGGTTAGCTCCTTCGGTCCTCCGATCGTTGTCAGAAGTAAGTTGGCCGCAGTGTTATCACTCATGGT
TATGGCAGCACTGCATAATTCTCTTACTGTCATGCCATCCGTAAGATGCTTTTCTGTGACTGGTGAGTAC
TCAACCAAGTCATTCTGAGAATAGTGTATGCGGCGACCGAGTTGCTCTTGCCCGGCGTCAATACGGGATA
ATACCGCGCCACATAGCAGAACTTTAAAAGTGCTCATCATTGGAAAACGTTCTTCGGGGCGAAAACTCTC
AAGGATCTTACCGCTGTTGAGATCCAGTTCGATGTAACCCACTCGTGCACCCAACTGATCTTCAGCATCT
TTTACTTTCACCAGCGTTTCTGGGTGAGCAAAAACAGGAAGGCAAAATGCCGCAAAAAAGGGAATAAGGG
CGACACGGAAATGTTGAATACTCATACTCTTCCTTTTTCAATATTATTGAAGCATTTATCAGGGTTATTG
TCTCATGAGCGGATACATATTTGAATGTATTTAGAAAAATAAACAAATAGGGGTTCCGCGCACATTTCCC
CGAAAAGTGCCACCTGACGTCTAAGAAACCATTATTATCATGACATTAACCTATAAAAATAGGCGTATCA
CGAGGCCCTTTCGTCTCGCGCGTTTCGGTGATGACGGTGAAAACCTCTGACACATGCAGCTCCCGGAGAC
GGTCACAGCTTGTCTGTAAGCGGATGCCGGGAGCAGACAAGCCCGTCAGGGCGCGTCAGCGGGTGTTGGC
GGGTGTCGGGGCTGGCTTAACTATGCGGCATCAGAGCAGATTGTACTGAGAGTGCACCATATGCGGTGTG
AAATACCGCACAGATGCGTAAGGAGAAAATACCGCATCAGGCGCCATTCGCCATTCAGGCTGCGCAACTG
TTGGGAAGGGCGATCGGTGCGGGCCTCTTCGCTATTACGCCAGCTGGCGAAAGGGGGATGTGCTGCAAGG
CGATTAAGTTGGGTAACGCCAGGGTTTTCCCAGTCACGACGTTGTAAAACGACGGCCAGTGAATTCGAGC
TCGGTACCCAAATCTCCATATTACAGAGTTCCGAAGTGGGGAGACAATTGCTCTTATCCTGTTATAGTGG
TGTGCTGGAATTCCCTGAGATGGAACTGGTAAATTACTTGACTGCTGCAAGTTTTCTTCAGATGAGCCAC
ATTGTAGAACGGTGCACACAGGCCCTGTGGAAGTTTATAAAGCCAAAACAACCAATGGATAGTAAAGAGG
GATGTGAACCACAGAGTGCTTCTCCCCAGTCAAAAGAACAGCAGGGAGATGCCAGAGGCTCCCCAAAGCA
GGACTCACCTTGTATTCATCCATCTGAAGACAGTATGGATATGGAGGACAGTGATATTCAGATTGTTAAG
GTAGAATCTATTGGGGATGTATCAGAGGTTAGAAGTAAAAAAGATCAGAACCAGTTTATTTCTTCTGAAC
CCACTGCTTTACATTCATCAGAGCCCCAGCACTCCCTGATAAATTCAACTGTGGAAAACAGAGTAAGTGA
AATAGAACAAAACCATCTCCACAATTATGCCCTTTCTTATACAGGCAGTGATAACATCATCATGGCCTCA
AAAGATGTCTTTGGCCCTAATATTCGAGGTGTAGACAAAGGCCTACAGTGGCATCACCAGTGCCCAAAGT
GTACCAGGGTGTTTCGTCACCTGGAGAACTACGCCAACCATTTAAAAATGCACAAACTCTTTATGTGTCT
ACTCTGCGGCAAGACTTTCACTCAGAAAGGCAACCTTCATCGACACATGCGTGTGCATGCCGGAATTAAA
CCTTTCCAGTGTAAAATCTGTGGGAAAACCTTTTCTCAGAAGTGTTCCTTACAGGATCATCTTAACCTTC
ACAGTGGAGATAAGCCCCATAAATGTAACTATTGTGATATGGTTTTTGCACATAAACCAGTTTTGAGGAA
ACACCTTAAACAGCTGCATGGCAAAAACAGCTTTGATAATGCCAATGAGAGAAATGTACAAGACCTCACA
GTGGATTTTGATTCTTTTGCATGTACAACAGTCACAGACTCTAAAGGGTGTCAGCCACAACCCGATGCAA
CACAGGTCCTGGATGCAGGTAAACTGGCCCAAGCTGTCCTGAACTTAAGAATGATATACTTGTGTGAATG
GGATTCCAACTACTGCAAGCGAGAATCTTTATTTTCAGGGCGCCGCCAAATTCAAAGAAACCGCTGCTGC
TAAATTCGAACGCCAGCACATGGACAGCGGAGGTGGAGGTTCGAGCGGTCCCTCGGGTTCGTCGAGCCTG
GAAGTTCTGTTCCAGGGGCCCCTGTCGTCGAGCGGTCCCTCGGGTTCGATGGTGAGCAAAGGCGAGGAGC
TGTTCACCGGGGTGGTGCCCATCCTGGTCGAGCTGGACGGCGACGTAAACGGCCACAAGTTCAGCGTGTC
CGGCGAGGGCGAGGGCGATGCCACCTACGGCAAGCTGACCCTGAAGTTCATCTGCACCACCGGCAAGCTG
CCCGTGCCCTGGCCCACCCTCGTGACCACCCTGACCTACGGCGTGCAGTGCTTCAGCCGCTACCCCGACC
ACATGAAGCAGCACGACTTCTTCAAGTCCGCCATGCCCGAAGGCTACGTCCAGGAGCGCACCATCTTCTT
CAAGGACGACGGCAACTACAAGACCCGCGCCGAGGTGAAGTTCGAGGGCGACACCCTGGTGAACCGCATC
GAGCTGAAGGGCATCGACTTCAAGGAGGACGGCAACATCCTGGGGCACAAGCTGGAGTACAACTACAACA
GCCACAACGTCTATATCATGGCCGACAAGCAGAAGAACGGCATCAAGGTGAACTTCAAGATCCGCCACAA
CATCGAGGACGGCAGCGTGCAGCTCGCCGACCACTACCAGCAGAACACCCCCATCGGCGACGGCCCCGTG
CTGCTGCCCGACAACCACTACCTGAGCACCCAGTCCGCCCTGAGCAAAGACCCCAACGAGAAGCGCGATC
ACATGGTCCTTAAGGAGTTCGTGACCGCCGCCGGGATCACTCTCGGCATGGACGAGCTGTACAAGTAATG
ATCTAGAGTCGAGTTAATTAAGAATTCCGCCCCCCCCCCTCTCCCTCCCCCCCCCTAACGTTACTGGCCG
AAGCCGCTTGGAATAAGGCCGGTGTGCGTTTGTCTATATGTTATTTTCCACCATATTGCCGTCTTTTGGC
AATGTGAGGGCCCGGAAACCTGGCCCTGTCTTCTTGACGAGCATTCCTAGGGGTCTTTCCCCTCTCGCCA
AAGGAATGCAGGGTCTGTTGAATGTCGTGAAGGAAGCAGTTCCTCTGGAAGCTTCTTGAAGACAAACAAC
GTCTGTAGCGACCCTTTGCAGGCAGCGGAACCCCCCACCTGGCGACAGGTGCCTCTGCGGCCAAAAGCCA
CGTGTATAAGATACACCTGCAAAGGCGGCACAACCCCAGTGCCACGTTGTGAGTTGGATAGTTGTGGAAA
GAGTCAAATGGCTCTCCTCAAGCGTATTCAACAAGGGGCTGAAGGATGCCCAGAAGGTACCCCATTGTAT
GGGATCTGATCTGGGGCCTCGGTGCACATGCTTTACATGTGTTTAGTCGAGGTTAAAAAAACGTCTAGGC
CCCCCGAACCACGGGGACGTGGTTTTCCTTTGAAAAACACGATGATAATATGGCCACAACCTGTTACATT
GCACAAGATAAAAATATATCATCACGAACAGTAAAACTGTCTGCTTACATAAACAGTAATACAAGGGGTG
TTATGGGATCGGCCATTGAACAAGATGGATTGCACGCAGGTTCTCCGGCCGCTTGGGTGGAGAGGCTATT
CGGCTATGACTGGGCACAACAGACAATCGGCTGCTCTGATGCCGCCGTGTTCCGGCTGTCAGCGCAGGGG
CGCCCGGTTCTTTTTGTCAAGACCGACCTGTCCGGTGCCCTGAATGAACTGCAGGACGAGGCAGCGCGGC
TATCGTGGCTGGCCACGACGGGCGTTCCTTGCGCAGCTGTGCTCGACGTTGTCACTGAAGCGGGAAGGGA
CTGGCTGCTATTGGGCGAAGTGCCGGGGCAGGATCTCCTGTCATCTCACCTTGCTCCTGCCGAGAAAGTA
TCCATCATGGCTGATGCAATGCGGCGGCTGCATACGCTTGATCCGGCTACCTGCCCATTCGACCACCAAG
CGAAACATCGCATCGAGCGAGCACGTACTCGGATGGAAGCCGGTCTTGTCGATCAGGATGATCTGGACGA
AGAGCATCAGGGGCTCGCGCCAGCCGAACTGTTCGCCAGGCTCAAGGCGCGCATGCCCGACGGCGAGGAT
CTCGTCGTGACCCATGGCGATGCCTGCTTGCCGAATATCATGGTGGAAAATGGCCGCTTTTCTGGATTCA
TCGACTGTGGCCGGCTGGGTGTGGCGGACCGCTATCAGGACATAGCGTTGGCTACCCGTGATATTGCTGA
AGAGCTTGGCGGCGAATGGGCTGACCGCTTCCTCGTGCTTTACGGTATCGCCGCTCCCGATTCGCAGCGC
ATCGCCTTCTATCGCCTTCTTGACGAGTTCTTCTGAGTCTGAGTAGGGGCTTCATGCTCACAACTCGAAC
TGACTGACAATGTGGCAATAGTCTTAGTCTTTTTAGGAGTGATTTTGCTAGTTTGACTTCTCCAAAGCCT
CTGTGTAGGTGGTAGGGAGTGAGTCAAAGCACTAATAGACCAGGCAACTTACCACTTGGAGTGGATTTGC
CTTACTTTTGCCCTCTCCCATTTTCTGTTTTGAGTTATTTATCTTGTAAAGTCTGTTTTCCTTTCCCAAG
GAATAATTCCTTTTGTCTACCTAACATTGACTTATGTCTTAGACTGACACTGTTTTAGGCTTTTCACTAG
GCACATTCCGAAGGTACCAACAAGTTAATAACATCACCTACTCTCCACTAATAGATGCTATGCTAAGAGA
AGTGAATAATCTTTCTTTGGTAGAAAATAGGCTGAGATATAAGGTGATATTGCTATTGACCTGAAAATGT
GATAGAACTTCTGGTTGCCTATTGATTATTCCTCCATGTCTGATAAATGAATCTGCTTCCTACCATTTGT
ACTTGTCTTGGAGCTGGCTATAAAGAAGTATGCTGGTTTGTTATGTACTCTTTTCAACAGTATCATAGCC
CAACTTCATCTCATTGAATTGTTCACATATACCAGAGTACTCTCTCTTGAGGAACACCTGCAGGCAGATA
GTTAGGGATGACCATGAGGAGCATAATCAACAGGGATAGAAGTACACTTATACAACAGCACTTACATGGG
CGGTTTCTCTGGTAGCATGTCCCATAAGAGGCCATATGCTTATAATTAATGTGTAACTTGTTGATGCTTT
TGAGATCAGGACTGCTCCAGGCACGCTAAAAATGTGCTAAAGTATAGTGGGCTCTCTAAAAAGAGGCTAT
TTGGGAGTCTCTGAATTTTGTTTCAGAGTTTAGCCATCAGAAAGGTGAGTTTG
Features (pLannotate 1.2.2; 17 found; start..end, strand, type, name):
      1..21      +  misc_feature   MCS (fragment): pUC18/19 multiple cloning site
     58..74      -  protein_bind   lac operator: The lac repressor binds to the lac operator to inhibit transcription in E. coli. This inhibition can be relieved by adding lactose or isopropyl-β-D-thiogalactopyranoside (IPTG). lac repressor encoded by lacI
     82..112     -  promoter       lac promoter: promoter for the E. coli lac operon
    127..148     -  protein_bind   CAP binding site: CAP binding activates transcription in the presence of cAMP. E. coli catabolite activator protein
    161..253     -  CDS            lacI (fragment): lac repressor; lacI; The lac repressor binds to the lac operator to inhibit transcription in E. coli. This inhibition can be relieved by adding lactose or isopropyl-β-D-thiogalactopyranoside (IPTG).
    436..1024    -  rep_origin     ori: high-copy-number ColE1/pMB1/pBR322/pUC origin of replication
   1195..2055    -  CDS            AmpR: β-lactamase; bla; confers resistance to ampicillin, carbenicillin, and related antibiotics
   2056..2160    -  promoter       AmpR promoter: bla
   2255..2290    +  CDS            rop (fragment): Rop protein, which maintains plasmids at low copy number; rop
   2392..2491    +  misc_feature   bom (fragment): basis of mobility region from pBR322
   2497..2654    -  CDS            lacZα (fragment): LacZα fragment of β-galactosidase; lacZ fragment
   2669..3760    +  CDS            ZBTB26 (fragment): ZBT26_HUMAN - Also known as KIAA1572, ZNF481. Experimental evidence at protein level: Swiss-Prot protein existence level 1. May be involved in transcriptional regulation. From Homo sapiens (Human).
   3800..3820    +  CDS            capTEV™ (fragment): composite tag for in vivo biotinylation, TEV protease cleavage, and 6xHis tagging
   3834..3878    +  CDS            S-Tag: affinity and epitope tag derived from pancreatic ribonuclease A
   3969..4688    +  CDS            EGFP: the original enhanced GFP (Yang et al., 1996) mammalian codon-optimized
   4726..5311    +  misc_feature   IRES2: internal ribosome entry site (IRES) of the encephalomyocarditis virus (EMCV)
   5393..6196    +  CDS            NeoR/KanR: aminoglycoside phosphotransferase from Tn5; aph(3')-II (or nptII); confers resistance to neomycin, kanamycin, and G418 (Geneticin®)
