[The description below was written by a language model from this plasmid's Addgene catalogue record and pLannotate feature annotations shown in this document.]
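Description:
pZBTB26-donor is a homology-directed repair template built in the pUC19 backbone for CRISPR-mediated tagging of the endogenous human transcription factor gene ZBTB26 (also known as ZNF481 or KIAA1572) with GFP. It is a high-copy bacterial plasmid carrying the ColE1/pUC-type origin and a β-lactamase gene for ampicillin selection. Remnants of the pUC19 lac promoter/operator, lacZα and multiple cloning site flank the insert, which was assembled by Gibson cloning from K562 cell DNA.

The insert consists of ZBTB26 homology arms surrounding an EGFP-IRES-Neo cassette. In the feature tables, the upstream arm is recognised as about 1.1 kb of ZBTB26 coding sequence, followed on the same strand by a short match to a TEV-cleavage/His composite tag, an S-Tag, and then EGFP. This layout is consistent with a C-terminal fusion to the endogenous protein. An EMCV IRES after EGFP drives translation of the Tn5 neomycin phosphotransferase gene. No separate mammalian promoter is annotated, so both the fusion and the G418 resistance marker would apparently depend on transcription from the ZBTB26 locus after correct integration, allowing drug selection of targeted cells. Roughly 0.9 kb downstream of the Neo gene is unannotated and presumably holds the 3′ homology arm.

The record lists three single-nucleotide changes at hg38 chromosome 9 positions but does not state their purpose. The donor is meant to be used with its companion guide plasmid, pZBTB26.1.0-gDNA. The depositor and repository-sequenced records are nearly the same length (7,125 and 7,123 nt) and show the same features, differing slightly in the extent of the ZBTB26 match.
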