Addgene plasmid #112356: pZBTB26-donor
Purpose: CRISPR donor plasmid to tag human transcription factor ZBTB26 with GFP
Depositing lab: Kevin White. Depositing organization: University of Chicago.
Backbone
  Vector backbone: pUC19
  Vector type: CRISPR
Growth in bacteria
  Bacterial resistance: Ampicillin, 100 μg/mL
  Growth temperature: 37°C
  Growth strain: DH5alpha
  Copy number: High Copy
Gene/Insert
  Gene/Insert name: ZBTB26 homology arms flanking EGFP-IRES-Neo cassette
  Species: H. sapiens (human)
  Mutation: hg38:9:122919395:A>G, hg38:9:122919458:T>G, hg38:9:122919466:C>T
  Entrez Gene: ZBTB26 (a.k.a. ZNF481, bioref, KIAA1572)
  Cloning method: Gibson Cloning
  Sequencing primers: 5′ M13pUC-fwd; 3′ M13pUC-rev
Terms and licenses: Academic/Nonprofit Terms; Industry Terms: Not Available to Industry
Depositor comments: Cloning source: K562. Use with plasmid pZBTB26.1.0-gDNA.
How to cite: pZBTB26-donor was a gift from Kevin White (Addgene plasmid # 112356 ; http://n2t.net/addgene:112356 ; RRID:Addgene_112356)
